>Addgene plasmid #189768 | pmScarlet3-alphaTubulin_C1 | addgene full sequence | sequence record 376484 | Addgene NGS Result
CGCCCAGTTCCGCCCATTCTCCGCCCCATGGCTGACTAATTTTTTTTATTTATGCAGAGGCCGAGGCCGC
CTCGGCCTCTGAGCTATTCCAGAAGTAGTGAGGAGGCTTTTTTGGAGGCCTAGGCTTTTGCAAAGATCGA
TCAAGAGACAGGATGAGGATCGTTTCGCATGATTGAACAAGATGGATTGCACGCAGGTTCTCCGGCCGCT
TGGGTGGAGAGGCTATTCGGCTATGACTGGGCACAACAGACAATCGGCTGCTCTGATGCCGCCGTGTTCC
GGCTGTCAGCGCAGGGGCGCCCGGTTCTTTTTGTCAAGACCGACCTGTCCGGTGCCCTGAATGAACTGCA
AGACGAGGCAGCGCGGCTATCGTGGCTGGCCACGACGGGCGTTCCTTGCGCAGCTGTGCTCGACGTTGTC
ACTGAAGCGGGAAGGGACTGGCTGCTATTGGGCGAAGTGCCGGGGCAGGATCTCCTGTCATCTCACCTTG
CTCCTGCCGAGAAAGTATCCATCATGGCTGATGCAATGCGGCGGCTGCATACGCTTGATCCGGCTACCTG
CCCATTCGACCACCAAGCGAAACATCGCATCGAGCGAGCACGTACTCGGATGGAAGCCGGTCTTGTCGAT
CAGGATGATCTGGACGAAGAGCATCAGGGGCTCGCGCCAGCCGAACTGTTCGCCAGGCTCAAGGCGAGCA
TGCCCGACGGCGAGGATCTCGTCGTGACCCATGGCGATGCCTGCTTGCCGAATATCATGGTGGAAAATGG
CCGCTTTTCTGGATTCATCGACTGTGGCCGGCTGGGTGTGGCGGACCGCTATCAGGACATAGCGTTGGCT
ACCCGTGATATTGCTGAAGAGCTTGGCGGCGAATGGGCTGACCGCTTCCTCGTGCTTTACGGTATCGCCG
CTCCCGATTCGCAGCGCATCGCCTTCTATCGCCTTCTTGACGAGTTCTTCTGAGCGGGACTCTGGGGTTC
GAAATGACCGACCAAGCGACGCCCAACCTGCCATCACGAGATTTCGATTCCACCGCCGCCTTCTATGAAA
GGTTGGGCTTCGGAATCGTTTTCCGGGACGCCGGCTGGATGATCCTCCAGCGCGGGGATCTCATGCTGGA
GTTCTTCGCCCACCCTAGGGGGAGGCTAACTGAAACACGGAAGGAGACAATACCGGAAGGAACCCGCGCT
ATGACGGCAATAAAAAGACAGAATAAAACGCACGGTGTTGGGTCGTTTGTTCATAAACGCGGGGTTCGGT
CCCAGGGCTGGCACTCTGTCGATACCCCACCGAGACCCCATTGGGGCCAATACGCCCGCGTTTCTTCCTT
TTCCCCACCCCACCCCCCAAGTTCGGGTGAAGGCCCAGGGCTCGCAGCCAACGTCGGGGCGGCAGGCCCT
GCCATAGCCTCAGGTTACTCATATATACTTTAGATTGATTTAAAACTTCATTTTTAATTTAAAAGGATCT
AGGTGAAGATCCTTTTTGATAATCTCATGACCAAAATCCCTTAACGTGAGTTTTCGTTCCACTGAGCGTC
AGACCCCGTAGAAAAGATCAAAGGATCTTCTTGAGATCCTTTTTTTCTGCGCGTAATCTGCTGCTTGCAA
ACAAAAAAACCACCGCTACCAGCGGTGGTTTGTTTGCCGGATCAAGAGCTACCAACTCTTTTTCCGAAGG
TAACTGGCTTCAGCAGAGCGCAGATACCAAATACTGTTCTTCTAGTGTAGCCGTAGTTAGGCCACCACTT
CAAGAACTCTGTAGCACCGCCTACATACCTCGCTCTGCTAATCCTGTTACCAGTGGCTGCTGCCAGTGGC
GATAAGTCGTGTCTTACCGGGTTGGACTCAAGACGATAGTTACCGGATAAGGCGCAGCGGTCGGGCTGAA
CGGGGGGTTCGTGCACACAGCCCAGCTTGGAGCGAACGACCTACACCGAACTGAGATACCTACAGCGTGA
GCTATGAGAAAGCGCCACGCTTCCCGAAGGGAGAAAGGCGGACAGGTATCCGGTAAGCGGCAGGGTCGGA
ACAGGAGAGCGCACGAGGGAGCTTCCAGGGGGAAACGCCTGGTATCTTTATAGTCCTGTCGGGTTTCGCC
ACCTCTGACTTGAGCGTCGATTTTTGTGATGCTCGTCAGGGGGGCGGAGCCTATGGAAAAACGCCAGCAA
CGCGGCCTTTTTACGGTTCCTGGCCTTTTGCTGGCCTTTTGCTCACATGTTCTTTCCTGCGTTATCCCCT
GATTCTGTGGATAACCGTATTACCGCCATGCATTAGTTATTAATAGTAATCAATTACGGGGTCATTAGTT
CATAGCCCATATATGGAGTTCCGCGTTACATAACTTACGGTAAATGGCCCGCCTGGCTGACCGCCCAACG
ACCCCCGCCCATTGACGTCAATAATGACGTATGTTCCCATAGTAACGCCAATAGGGACTTTCCATTGACG
TCAATGGGTGGAGTATTTACGGTAAACTGCCCACTTGGCAGTACATCAAGTGTATCATATGCCAAGTACG
CCCCCTATTGACGTCAATGACGGTAAATGGCCCGCCTGGCATTATGCCCAGTACATGACCTTATGGGACT
TTCCTACTTGGCAGTACATCTACGTATTAGTCATCGCTATTACCATGGTGATGCGGTTTTGGCAGTACAT
CAATGGGCGTGGATAGCGGTTTGACTCACGGGGATTTCCAAGTCTCCACCCCATTGACGTCAATGGGAGT
TTGTTTTGGCACCAAAATCAACGGGACTTTCCAAAATGTCGTAACAACTCCGCCCCATTGACGCAAATGG
GCGGTAGGCGTGTACGGTGGGAGGTCTATATAAGCAGAGCTGGTTTAGTGAACCGTCAGATCCGCTAGCG
CTACCGGTCGCCACCATGGATAGCACCGAGGCAGTGATCAAGGAGTTCATGCGGTTCAAGGTGCACATGG
AGGGCTCCATGAACGGCCACGAGTTCGAGATCGAGGGCGAGGGCGAGGGCCGCCCCTACGAGGGCACCCA
GACCGCCAAGCTGAGGGTGACCAAGGGTGGCCCCCTGCCCTTCTCCTGGGACATCCTGTCCCCTCAGTTC
ATGTACGGCTCCAGGGCCTTCACGAAGCACCCCGCCGACATCCCCGACTACTGGAAGCAGTCCTTCCCCG
AGGGCTTCAAGTGGGAGCGCGTGATGAACTTCGAGGACGGCGGCGCCGTGTCCGTGGCCCAGGACACCTC
CCTGGAGGACGGCACCCTGATCTACAAGGTGAAGCTCCGCGGCACCAACTTCCCTCCTGACGGCCCCGTA
ATGCAGAAGAAGACAATGGGCTGGGAAGCATCCACCGAGCGGTTGTACCCCGAGGACGTCGTGCTGAAGG
GCGACATTAAGATGGCCCTGCGCCTGAAGGACGGCGGCCGCTACCTGGCGGACTTCAAGACCACCTACAG
GGCCAAGAAGCCCGTGCAGATGCCCGGCGCCTTCAACATCGACCGCAAGTTGGACATCACATCCCACAAC
GAGGACTACACCGTGGTGGAACAGTACGAACGCTCCGTGGCCCGCCACTCCACCGGCGGCTCCGGTGGCT
CCTTGTACAAGTCCGGACTCAGATCTCGAGTGCGTGAGTGCATCTCCATCCACGTTGGCCAGGCTGGTGT
CCAGATTGGCAATGCCTGCTGGGAGCTCTACTGCCTGGAACACGGCATCCAGCCCGATGGCCAGATGCCA
AGTGACAAGACCATTGGGGGAGGAGATGACTCCTTCAACACCTTCTTCAGTGAGACGGGCGCTGGCAAGC
ACGTGCCCCGGGCTGTGTTTGTAGACTTGGAACCCACAGTCATTGATGAAGTTCGCACTGGCACCTACCG
CCAGCTCTTCCACCCTGAGCAGCTCATCACAGGCAAGGAAGATGCTGCCAATAACTATGCCCGAGGGCAC
TACACCATTGGCAAGGAGATCATTGACCTTGTGTTGGACCGAATTCGCAAGCTGGCTGACCAGTGCACCG
GTCTTCAGGGCTTCTTGGTTTTCCACAGCTTTGGTGGGGGAACTGGTTCTGGGTTCACCTCCCTGCTCAT
GGAACGTCTCTCAGTTGATTATGGCAAGAAGTCCAAGCTGGAGTTCTCCATTTACCCAGCACCCCAGGTT
TCCACAGCTGTAGTTGAGCCCTACAACTCCATCCTCACCACCCACACCACCCTGGAGCACTCTGATTGTG
CCTTCATGGTAGACAATGAGGCCATCTATGACATCTGTCGTAGAAACCTCGATATCGAGCGCCCAACCTA
CACTAACCTTAACCGCCTTATTAGCCAGATTGTGTCCTCCATCACTGCTTCCCTGAGATTTGATGGAGCC
CTGAATGTTGACCTGACAGAATTCCAGACCAACCTGGTGCCCTACCCCCGCATCCACTTCCCTCTGGCCA
CATATGCCCCTGTCATCTCTGCTGAGAAAGCCTACCATGAACAGCTTTCTGTAGCAGAGATCACCAATGC
TTGCTTTGAGCCAGCCAACCAGATGGTGAAATGTGACCCTCGCCATGGTAAATACATGGCTTGCTGCCTG
TTGTACCGTGGTGACGTGGTTCCCAAAGATGTCAATGCTGCCATTGCCACCATCAAAACCAAGCGCAGCA
TCCAGTTTGTGGATTGGTGCCCCACTGGCTTCAAGGTTGGCATCAACTACCAGCCTCCCACTGTGGTGCC
TGGTGGAGACCTGGCCAAGGTACAGAGAGCTGTGTGCATGCTGAGCAACACCACAGCCATTGCTGAGGCC
TGGGCTCGCCTGGACCACAAGTTTGACCTGATGTATGCCAAGCGTGCCTTTGTTCACTGGTACGTGGGTG
AGGGGATGGAGGAAGGCGAGTTTTCAGAGGCCCGTGAAGATATGGCTGCCCTTGAGAAGGATTATGAGGA
GGTTGGTGTGGATTCTGTTGAAGGAGAGGGTGAGGAAGAAGGAGAGGAATACTAAGGATCCACCGGATCT
AGATAACTGATCATAATCAGCCATACCACATTTGTAGAGGTTTTACTTGCTTTAAAAAACCTCCCACACC
TCCCCCTGAACCTGAAACATAAAATGAATGCAATTGTTGTTGTTAACTTGTTTATTGCAGCTTATAATGG
TTACAAATAAAGCAATAGCATCACAAATTTCACAAATAAAGCATTTTTTTCACTGCATTCTAGTTGTGGT
TTGTCCAAACTCATCAATGTATCTTAACGCGTAAATTGTAAGCGTTAATATTTTGTTAAAATTCGCGTTA
AATTTTTGTTAAATCAGCTCATTTTTTAACCAATAGGCCGAAATCGGCAAAATCCCTTATAAATCAAAAG
AATAGACCGAGATAGGGT
[37 nt withheld, positions 5339-5375]
AAAGAACGTGGACTCCAACGTCAAAGG
[49 nt withheld, positions 5403-5451]
T
[91 nt withheld, positions 5453-5543]
G
[124 nt withheld, positions 5545-5668]
CAGGTGGCACTTTTCGGGGAAATGTGCGCGGAACCCCTATTTGTTTATTTTTCTAAATACATTCAAATAT
GTATCCGCTCATGAGACAATAACCCTGATAAATGCTTCAATAATATTGAAAAAGGAAGAGTCCTGAGGCG
GAAAGAACCAGCTGTGGAATGTGTGTCAGTTAGGGTGTGGAAAGTCCCCAGGCTCCCCAGCAGGCAGAAG
TATGCAAAGCATGCATCTCAATTAGTCAGCAACCAGGTGTGGAAAGTCCCCAGGCTCCCCAGCAGGCAGA
AGTATGCAAAGCATGCATCTCAATTAGTCAGCAACCATAGTCCCGCCCCTAACTCCGCCCATCCCGCCCC
TAACTC
Features (pLannotate 1.2.2; 15 found; start..end, strand, type, name):
    169..963     +  CDS            NeoR/KanR: aminoglycoside phosphotransferase from Tn5; aph(3')-II (or nptII); confers resistance to neomycin, kanamycin, and G418 (Geneticin®)
    984..1136    +  CDS            ble (fragment): BLE_KLEPN - Experimental evidence at protein level: Swiss-Prot protein existence level 1. Binding protein with a strong affinity to the bleomycin family of antibiotics. Binds to CL990; an antimitotic-antibiotic compound. From Klebsiella pneumoniae.
   1195..1242    +  polyA_signal   HSV TK poly(A) signal: herpes simplex virus thymidine kinase polyadenylation signal (Cole and Stacy, 1985)
   1333..1349    -  polyA_signal   bGH poly(A) signal (fragment): bovine growth hormone polyadenylation signal
   1571..2159    +  rep_origin     ori: high-copy-number ColE1/pMB1/pBR322/pUC origin of replication
   2334..2637    +  enhancer       CMV enhancer: human cytomegalovirus immediate early enhancer
   2638..2841    +  promoter       CMV promoter: human cytomegalovirus (CMV) immediate early promoter
   2886..3556    +  CDS            mScarlet-2I (fragment): mScarlet-I derivative in which the N- and C-termini have been modified to reduce cytotoxicity (Valbuena et al., 2020) preserves the original mammalian codon optimization
   3582..3600    +  misc_feature   MCS (fragment): multiple cloning site
   3603..4952    +  CDS            TBA1B_BOVIN: Experimental evidence at protein level: Swiss-Prot protein existence level 1. Tubulin is the major constituent of microtubules. It binds two moles of GTP, one at an exchangeable site on the beta chain and one at a non-exchangeable site on the alpha chain. From Bos taurus (Bovine).
   4978..5062    +  CDS            large T antigen (fragment): large T antigen from SV40 (simian virus 40)
   5085..5206    +  polyA_signal   SV40 poly(A) signal: SV40 polyadenylation signal
   5240..5668    -  rep_origin     f1 ori (sequence partly withheld): f1 bacteriophage origin of replication; arrow indicates direction of (+) strand synthesis
   5695..5799    +  promoter       AmpR promoter: bla
   5801..134     +  promoter       SV40 promoter (across the origin): SV40 enhancer and early promoter
