[The description below was written by a language model from this plasmid's Addgene catalogue record and pLannotate feature annotations shown in this document.]
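Description:
pmScarlet3-alphaTubulin_C1 is a mammalian expression plasmid built on a pC1-type backbone, in which a fluorescent protein sits upstream of a multiple cloning site so that the partner protein is fused to its C-terminus. It is about 6.0 kb, replicates in E. coli from a high-copy ColE1/pUC-type origin, and is selected with kanamycin. The NeoR/KanR aminoglycoside phosphotransferase gene is preceded by both a bacterial bla (AmpR) promoter and the SV40 enhancer/early promoter and is followed by the HSV TK polyadenylation signal. This arrangement gives kanamycin resistance in bacteria and should also allow G418 selection in mammalian cells. An f1 origin is also present. The short ble, bGH poly(A) and large T antigen fragments in the annotation are partial matches to backbone sequence rather than functional elements.

The payload is a single open reading frame driven by the human CMV immediate-early enhancer and promoter and terminated by the SV40 poly(A) signal. It encodes the red fluorescent protein mScarlet3, joined through a short remnant of the cloning site to alpha-tubulin. The automated annotation labels the fluorescent protein as a fragment of an mScarlet-I derivative, which is a closest-match call for a related variant rather than a contradiction of the catalogue entry. The tubulin coding sequence best matches the alpha-1B chain in the bovine reference entry, whereas the catalogue lists the insert species only as synthetic, so the source organism is not firmly established by the record. After transfection, the fusion protein incorporates into microtubules, and the construct is intended for labelling the microtubule cytoskeleton in red for fluorescence imaging of mammalian cells.
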