Addgene plasmid #189768: pmScarlet3-alphaTubulin_C1
Purpose: Construct for labelling microtubules in mammalian cells with mScarlet3-alphatubulin
Depositing lab: Dorus Gadella. Depositing organization: University of Amsterdam. Publication: mScarlet3: a brilliant and fast-maturing red fluorescent protein. Gadella TWJ Jr, van Weeren L, Stouthamer J, Hink MA, Wolters AHG, Giepmans BNG, Aumonier S, Dupuy J, Royant A. Nat Methods. 2023 Apr;20(4):541-545. doi: 10.1038/s41592-023-01809-y. Epub 2023 Mar 27. PubMed 36973546.
Backbone
  Vector backbone: pC1
  Vector type: Mammalian Expression
Growth in bacteria
  Bacterial resistance: Kanamycin, 50 μg/mL
  Growth temperature: 37°C
  Growth strain: DH5alpha
  Copy number: High Copy
Gene/Insert
  Gene/Insert name: mScarlet3-alphaTubulin
  Species: Synthetic
  Promoter: CMV
  Cloning method: Restriction Enzyme; 5′ cloning site unknown (unknown if destroyed)
Terms and licenses: Academic/Nonprofit Terms; Industry Terms: Not Available to Industry
How to cite: pmScarlet3-alphaTubulin_C1 was a gift from Dorus Gadella (Addgene plasmid # 189768 ; http://n2t.net/addgene:189768 ; RRID:Addgene_189768)
